Addgene plasmid #179540: pJH2842
Purpose: Pacr-5::tomm20::miniSOG-SL2::RFP unc-54 3' UTR C.elegans B-MN and other neurals expression of miniSOG-SL2 RFP
Depositing lab: Mei Zhen. Publication: Excitatory motor neurons are local oscillators for backward locomotion. Gao S, Guan SA, Fouad AD, Meng J, Kawano T, Huang YC, Li Y, Alcaire S, Hung W, Lu Y, Qi YB, Jin Y, Alkema M, Fang-Yen C, Zhen M. Elife. 2018 Jan 23;7. pii: 29915. doi: 10.7554/eLife.29915. PubMed 29360035.
Backbone
  Vector backbone: pBSK
  Backbone manufacturer: stratagene
  Backbone size w/o insert (bp): 9228
  Total vector size (bp): 9780
  Vector type: Worm Expression
Growth in bacteria
  Bacterial resistance: Ampicillin, 100 μg/mL
  Growth temperature: 37°C
  Growth strain: DH5alpha
  Copy number: High Copy
Gene/Insert
  Gene/Insert name: tomm20::miniSOG
  Species: C. elegans (nematode)
  Insert size (bp): 552
  Entrez Gene: tomm-20 (a.k.a. CELE_F23H12.2)
  Promoter: Pacr-5
  Tag / fusion protein: wCherry (C terminal on backbone)
  Cloning method: Restriction Enzyme; 5′ cloning site XmaI (not destroyed); 3′ cloning site KpnI (not destroyed)
  Sequencing primers: 5′ atgtcggacacaattcttg; 3′ TTATCCATCCAGCTGCA
Terms and licenses: Academic/Nonprofit Terms; Industry Terms: Not Available to Industry
How to cite: pJH2842 was a gift from Mei Zhen (Addgene plasmid # 179540 ; http://n2t.net/addgene:179540 ; RRID:Addgene_179540)
