[The description below was written by a language model from this plasmid's Addgene catalogue record and pLannotate feature annotations shown in this document.]
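Description:
pJH2842 is a worm expression plasmid built on a pBSK (Bluescript-type) backbone for transgenic expression in C. elegans. It is propagated in E. coli as a high-copy plasmid through a ColE1/pUC-type origin and selected with ampicillin via the β-lactamase gene and its own promoter. The feature table also picks up remnants of bacterial vector sequence (lac promoter/operator and CAP site, and fragments of lacI, rop and bom). A very short LEU2 promoter match lies within the region upstream of the coding sequence and is probably a chance hit. The catalogue lists a total size of 9780 bp, close to the 9,771 nt sequenced record.

The payload is driven by the acr-5 promoter, which the record describes as directing expression in B-type motor neurons and some other neurons. This promoter is not annotated as such but presumably occupies the long unannotated stretch upstream of the coding region. It drives a fragment of the mitochondrial outer membrane import receptor tomm-20 fused in frame to miniSOG, a flavin-binding protein derived from Arabidopsis that generates reactive oxygen species under blue light. The tomm-20 fragment anchors miniSOG to the mitochondrial surface, an arrangement commonly used for light-triggered ablation of the expressing cells. Downstream, an SL2 trans-splicing spacer creates an operon-like bicistronic transcript. A worm-optimised mCherry (wCherry/RFP) is therefore translated as a separate protein that marks expressing cells, rather than as a true fusion tag, despite the catalogue's "C terminal" tag entry. The cassette ends in the unc-54 3′ UTR; the annotated aex-5 fragment probably reflects genomic sequence adjacent to unc-54.

The associated study concerns motor neuron oscillators in backward locomotion, so the plasmid is suited to optogenetic removal of acr-5-positive neurons with red fluorescence confirming the targeted cells.
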