Features (pLannotate 1.2.2; 14 found; start..end, strand, type, name):
    380..472     +  CDS            lacI (fragment): lac repressor; lacI; The lac repressor binds to the lac operator to inhibit transcription in E. coli. This inhibition can be relieved by adding lactose or isopropyl-β-D-thiogalactopyranoside (IPTG).
    485..506     +  protein_bind   CAP binding site: CAP binding activates transcription in the presence of cAMP. E. coli catabolite activator protein
    521..551     +  promoter       lac promoter: promoter for the E. coli lac operon
    559..575     +  protein_bind   lac operator: The lac repressor binds to the lac operator to inhibit transcription in E. coli. This inhibition can be relieved by adding lactose or isopropyl-β-D-thiogalactopyranoside (IPTG). lac repressor encoded by lacI
   2517..2533    -  promoter       LEU2 promoter (fragment): S. cerevisiae LEU2
   5171..5395    +  CDS            tomm-20 (fragment): TOM20_CAEEL - Experimental evidence at protein level: Swiss-Prot protein existence level 1. Central component of the receptor complex responsible for the recognition and translocation of cytosolically synthesized mitochondrial preproteins (By similarity). Together with tomm-22 functions as the transit peptide receptor at the surface of the mitochondrion outer membrane and facilitates the movement of preproteins into the translocation pore (PubMed:21264209). From Caenorhabditis elegans.
   5402..5719    +  CDS            miniSOG: miniSOG is a basic (constitutively fluorescent) cyan fluorescent protein published in 2011, derived from Arabidopsis thaliana. It requires the cofactor flavin for fluorescence.
   6071..6931    +  CDS            mCherry: mCherry is a basic (constitutively fluorescent) red fluorescent protein published in 2004, derived from Discosoma sp.. It is reported to be a very rapidly-maturing monomer with low acid sensitivity.
   7630..7782    +  CDS            aex-5 (fragment): AEX5_CAEEL - Also known as kpc-3 From Caenorhabditis elegans.
   7910..7945    +  CDS            rop (fragment): Rop protein, which maintains plasmids at low copy number; rop
   8047..8146    +  misc_feature   bom (fragment): basis of mobility region from pBR322
   8244..8348    +  promoter       AmpR promoter: bla
   8349..9209    +  CDS            AmpR: β-lactamase; bla; confers resistance to ampicillin, carbenicillin, and related antibiotics
   9380..197     +  rep_origin     ori (across the origin): high-copy-number ColE1/pMB1/pBR322/pUC origin of replication
>Addgene plasmid #179540 | pJH2842 | addgene full sequence | sequence record 355543 | Addgene NGS Result
TATGAGAAAGCGCCACGCTTCCCGAAGGGAGAAAGGCGGACAGGTATCCGGTAAGCGGCAGGGTCGGAAC
AGGAGAGCGCACGAGGGAGCTTCCAGGGGGAAACGCCTGGTATCTTTATAGTCCTGTCGGGTTTCGCCAC
CTCTGACTTGAGCGTCGATTTTTGTGATGCTCGTCAGGGGGGCGGAGCCTATGGAAAAACGCCAGCAACG
CGGCCTTTTTACGGTTCCTGGCCTTTTGCTGGCCTTTTGCTCACATGTTCTTTCCTGCGTTATCCCCTGA
TTCTGTGGATAACCGTATTACCGCCTTTGAGTGAGCTGATACCGCTCGCCGCAGCCGAACGACCGAGCGC
AGCGAGTCAGTGAGCGAGGAAGCGGAAGAGCGCCCAATACGCAAACCGCCTCTCCCCGCGCGTTGGCCGA
TTCATTAATGCAGCTGGCACGACAGGTTTCCCGACTGGAAAGCGGGCAGTGAGCGCAACGCAATTAATGT
GAGTTAGCTCACTCATTAGGCACCCCAGGCTTTACACTTTATGCTTCCGGCTCGTATGTTGTGTGGAATT
GTGAGCGGATAACAATTTCACACAGGAAACAGCTATGACCATGATTACGCCAAGCTGTAAGTTTAAACAT
GATCTTACTAACTAACTATTCTCATTTAAATTTTCAGAGCTTAAAAATGGCTGAAATCACTCACAACGAT
GGATACGCTAACAACTTGGAAATGAAATAAGCTTGGGCTGCAGCATGCGGCCGCATTTGTTGAAAAAACG
TACGGTCTTCATTTAAGAGTGACATAGTTTCTTCTTACATTTTTAATATTAATCTGATGTTTCAGATCTG
CTCTAATAATGGCTGGTTCAGCACATCAAAACGAGTACGACTTTTCGCAACGACGGCATTCACTTATCAA
CATGTTCAAGGCGTTTAAATTGTAAACAATCTTGTGATGCAGCATTGCTCCAATGATAATTTGGGTATTT
CATAGGGTGTTATTTTGCATCTGTTTATCTATGAAGAAGCTGAAAACTGGAATTATCATTAGAGCAAGTT
CGCAAGCAGACCAGCACACAAAATAATGCAACAGAATTTGGTTCCCAAAGAGCTCAATAAAGTTTACTTT
TCACAAATGCTTCAATTTCCGTTTCTTCCATTTAAATTGTTCTGATGTTATAGCTTCTCGCACTTTCCCT
CCATTTCAATTTCCCGCCTATTTTCTACCCTCAAAAGTTCCTCTCATAGTTTTCTTATTGATGAGGAACT
TTTGGGCATTAGCAAAATTGTGCCCTTTGAATTAAGTTAAAATGAATTAAATAATCTTTTATTAAAGCGA
ATTCGCATCATATTTTAAATGCGCGGTATTAATAAAAATAGGTTCGTCGATCAATAGGTGTTTTCATATT
ATCCAAATACACAATTGGGCAATTTGTAAAACTTGAAGAATGCGGCAACGAGTTCTGTGCAAGTCTTTAC
CTTTAATGCTTCCGTCATCGTTAGCAAAAACTGTGTCATGAAAGACAAGTGTATAAGATTATTCAAATAC
AATTTTCTTATGGAGTTTTTCTAGCTTTTAAGGATTTCCAAATAGAATGATCATTCCTTGAATAATAATT
CTCTATTTTATCAATATTTTGTTTTTTTTTCTATTTTAGAAAGGGCGGAGAGTAGTGTGTAGTGGCGGTT
TCACGCTCTGATGATCTCATGCCATTGTTCACCTTTTCCAAATTGTTTTAGGTTATTCGGAGTACTTCTT
TTCTTTCTTTTCCCTCTTCATTTTCACCCTCTGTTTGAGCATGAGTGCTCTCTATTCTTTGGTGATGGAA
TAAAAAGAGGTGCCATCAAATTCAGAATTTTGTAAAATGTTGAACTTTAGAGTTTTTAGTATTCGGTTAG
TGTGATGTTTGTTTTATTTTCAACCCTAACAAATCTCAGTTTTCTGGAAAAGTTGTGCATTTACAATGAA
TATATTGTTTTCTGCATTTCGTCTGTTCTTAGATTATTCAGTGACTTTGGAAATTTAAGCTAATTCTTGT
TGAGCCATTTGACATAATTTGTATAGAAAACAAAAATGTATACTTTACACCGCGATTTAGATACGGCACT
GTGCGGAAACTAGCAAACAATTCAGAGCCGACTTCCATAAGGTTGCCAAAAAAATTTTAGTAATTTATTA
ATTCAATAATTAAATGTATTTATCACGAAAATAAAATGAAAACATTTGTTGTTCAAAATTATATATTTTC
AGAAAGAAAAAACAAGTTTTTAAAATTTAATTACTACTTCTCATTATGAGTCTCTCAAAAAGCTCAACAT
TTCAGTTAGAATAAAAATTAAAAAATATCAATGAAAGTGTCCCGTCTAATTCCATTTTTCACTCCCCACA
CTGTTCAACGTCAAAACACATTGTCATTCAGTCATTTTGGAAAAAGCACCCCGAGCGCAGAAGCAGTAGG
AAAAACGAGTCTCGATGGGGGTAGGTTGAACGAGCAAAAAAAACCAATTCGGCTAATTGAACTCGACTTT
TTCTCCCAATTTTACTCTCACCAATCGTGATGCGTATCTAAATGGATACGCAAAGAAAGGAAAAGAAAGA
GCTTTTTATTTTCAGATCCACCCACGGACACGTTTTTGGTAGAACTATTACATCACTTTTTCTTAGTTTT
TTCTGTGAGCTTGATGAGAACTGTGGTGTATTTTTTGTAGATAAAACAAAATTTAAACCTACTTCATAAG
TTCACACACCTACCTTATGTCAGCCTAGAAAGTTACCACGATGATGGCAGAAAGTTGCCTCTTTGCCTCT
AAATGCCGAGTAGTTTCAAAAAATGTTGACATTTGATTTGGAATTTAAGAGTCCTCTCTGAAAATGTGTA
ATTCTGAAATTTTAGTGCCCATTTCAAAAAAATAACATCTGCTCAGCAAATTGTATTTCATCCTCTCTTT
ATTTTTTGTTACCCCGTCTTACTTCCTCTCTTTTTTATTTATTGTTTTTTCTTGTGGTCCTAATAATAAA
AATGAAAAGAGAAGCTGTTGTGCTCTTCCACAACAATGTGCTCTTTTCAATATTCTAAAATGGCAATGGA
ATTGGCAATTGTTGGAGGGTTAAAATTGCCAGACAAAAGTCATCTTCTCTATGTTTGTTCTTCATCTTCT
TTTACCTCTATTCCTTATCCTTCTCAATAACATCCTGAAACTGACGATTTAATGAGTATACTTCCGTTTA
TGAATGTATCATGATAATTTCATGTCTGAAAAAGAACGGAGAAATGAGAATGCATATTCTCAACTTGAAC
GTATAGCCAAGACTTATGCCTATTTTCAATCTGTTTAGACCCTGACAAACATTTGACCACACAGGAGTGT
TTGGGACAACAACCATATTTTTGAAAACATTTTTGAATGAGAAATGCTATCTTCTGTGGGAAGTTTTAAA
GCAAGCTGATTTCTTTATATAGCCCAAAATAATTATTTTTTAATAGATTATGCAAATTAAAATATGGAGC
TTGATTTGCTGAAGTGTCTATTTGATTTGATTTGATTTGATTTGATTTATTACGATTGGAATCGTGATGG
AATAAAAGCAGTATAGTATAAAGACAGAAAAAATAAATACACAATACATAGGAAGAATAATCAAAAAGTT
ACGAATAAAGTACAAACAAGAAAAGCAATTATCACCTGCAAAAGTTGATTAATTGGAACATTAAAGTGAA
CATGAAATAGGCTATTTGGGGGTGTGAGGAGAGTGGGTGAATGATGGGTAATAAGAGGTGCCAATATAAG
ATTCGTCATGCTAATTTTTCATAGAACTTTAGACCCTATTTGTGAAAAAGTGTCTTCTTAGTTTGGTTTT
GCATTTCCCCCAGATGAACTTGGTTTTGGTTCTGGTTTTGTTGTTTTTATCGATTTTGAAAAATTGGTCC
GTGTCAATGTCAACTTTATTTAACTTTAAGCTTTAAAGAATAAACTTATCAAAATAAATCAAACGGTACT
TTTTTTTTGAAATTTTTATTCAAAATTCAATCTTTTCAAGAGCAAACTGTAATTTTTTTTGTCATTCCTA
TCGCAAATAAACGTAAAATTCAGTTAATTTAAAATGTGAGAAATGAGGTAACAACTACTATAGAAAAATA
ATGAAATGTTCAAGCGATGAGCAATTAAAATTTACGCTCAAAAATTAACCATGATGAGAAAAAAATTCTG
CTCTTCAAGTTATACAAGACTTATGAGTGTTAACTTTATACTTCAAAAAATAAATTGTATTGAAACACCT
TTTTTAGAGATTTTAGATTATTAGATTGAGAACTGTACAAAAAAACGAGTGTTCCAAGATACATGAGAAT
GATATTTTAACCCGAAACAATGAAACATTCAATCATACATATTCTCATCCTTTTCAACTCGTCAACATTC
CACGCCTTGTCTCACTTTTTTCTATTTCCCGTCCACTGGGATTTTGATTTCCCGCCCGTTTCGTCTCGGC
ATTTTTTTTTTGAAAGAGGTTACTCTCTCATCTTTGACACCATCTTCCATAAAACACGAGAAATGAATAA
TGGAATCGAGGGAGGTTCTTGTTTGTTTTTTTTGTGTGTTTTTGTTTTGCATTTTACTCATATTTTAGAA
CTTCGAAATCTGATCATGACTCGTTTTGCGAGAACCATTGCTTTAAAATATTTTTATTTTCTTGAGGATA
ACTGTTTTTTTGAAAAAAAAAACATGGAATCTTTGGAAGTATGCTGTAAATTGAGGAAGTCTTAAAATGT
TTCAACTTCCATATGAAAAATTAAATATAATACAGTTTTGTTTCCGTTACAAAATCCAAGACGTCTTCTC
ACAAAAAATCGCCTAAATTTTCATTTAAAAATGTGTCTTTGCAAAAGTTACCAGTCCTGTCAAATACTCG
CAACAAATATCCAAGAATAACTGACTGATCTGATTTTTGCAGTTAGTTTTTCCTCTTCAAACTCAAAATC
TGTTTTTATTTGAACCATTCAATAGTTTAAACCCCATTTGAATACGTTTTCTCATCTTTCCTCGTCACCA
GTTTCAATGCTTTAAAAACAATTTTCAGCATCCCGGGATTGGCCAAAGGACCCAAAGGTATGTTTCGAAT
GATACTAACATAACATAGAACATTTTCAGGAGGACCCTTGGCTAGCGTCGACGGATCCCGATGTCGGACA
CAATTCTTGGTTTCAACAAATCAAACGTCGTTTTGGCTGCTGGAATTGCTGGAGCCGCTTTCCTCGGCTA
CTGCATTTACTTCGATCATAAGAGAATCAACGCTCCAGACTACAAGGACAAGATTAGGCAAAGTCAGTGT
TTTAACAACATATTTCCTTCGGATTTTTATCTAAAAACAACTTATTTTCTTTCAGAGAGACGTGCCCAGG
CTGGGGATCCTATGGAGAAAAGTTTCGTGATAACTGATCCACGGCTGCCAGACAATCCCATCATCTTCGC
ATCCGATGGCTTCCTGGAGCTGACCGAGTATTCCAGAGAGGAGATCCTGGGCCGCAATGGCCGCTTTCTG
CAGGGACCAGAGACAGACCAGGCCACAGTGCAGAAGATTCGCGATGCCATTAGAGATCAGCGCGAGATTA
CCGTGCAGCTGATAAACTACACAAAAAGCGGGAAGAAATTCTGGAACCTCCTGCACCTCCAGCCCATGAG
GGACCAGAAGGGTGAGCTCCAGTATTTCATCGGAGTGCAGCTGGATGGATAAAGATCCCCGAGATCTTCA
GCGCTCAGCATTCGTAGAATTGTAAGTTTAAACTTTCTCATACTAACTAACGCGCTCTATTTAAATTTTC
AGAATTCGCTGTCTCATCCTACTTTCACCTAGTTAACTGCTTGTCTTAAAATCTATGCTTCTCTTTAGTA
TCTAAAATTTTCCTAGAAGCTTACAAGTATATAAATGGTCTCTTCTCAATAAAGGTTGTATATTTATTCA
TCTTATTGAATCTGCCATTTCCTCGTTTTTGCGAGTTTATATACCTTCCAATTTTCTTTCTATTGTATTT
TCAACTTCTAATTTTAATTCAGGGAAACTGCTTCAACGCATCGGTACCCTATGGTCTCAAAGGGTGAAGA
AGATAACATGGCAATTATTAAAGAGTTTATGCGTTTCAAGGTGCATATGGAGGGATCTGTCAATGGGCAT
GAGTTTGAAATTGAAGGTGAAGGAGAAGGCCGACCATATGAGGGAACACAAACCGCAAAACTAAAGGTAA
GTTTAAACATATATATACTAACTAACCCTGATTATTTAAATTTTCAGGTAACTAAAGGCGGACCATTACC
ATTCGCCTGGGACATCCTCTCTCCACAGTTCATGTATGGAAGTAAAGCTTATGTTAAACATCCGGCAGAT
ATACCAGATTATTTGAAACTTTCATTCCCGGAGGGTTTTAAGTGGGAACGCGTAATGAATTTTGAAGACG
GAGGAGTTGTTACAGTGACGCAAGACTCAAGGTAAGTTTAAACAGTTCGGTACTAACTAACCATACATAT
TTAAATTTTCAGCCTCCAAGATGGAGAATTTATTTATAAAGTCAAACTTCGAGGAACGAATTTCCCCTCG
GATGGATCTGTTATGCAGAAGAAGACTATGGGATGGGAAGCTTCAAGTGAAAGAATGTACCCTGAAGACG
GTGCTCTTAAGGGAGAGATTAAACAACGTCTTAAATTGAAAGATGGAGGACATTACGATGCTGAGGTAAG
TTTAAACATGATTTTACTAACTAACTAATCTGATTTAAATTTTCAGGTGAAGACAACTTACAAAGCCAAA
AAACCAGTTCAGCTGCCAGGAGCGTACAATGTTAATATTAAACTGGATATCACCTCCCACAACGAGGATT
ACACTATCGTTGAGCAATATGAAAGAGCTGAAGGGCGGCACTCGACAGGTGGCATGGATGAATTGTATAA
GTAGGAGCTCCCGAGATCTTCAGCGCTCAGCATTCGTAGAATTGTAAGTTTAAACTTTCTCATACTAACT
AACGCGCTCTATTTAAATTTTCAGAATTCCAACTGAGCGCCGGTCGCTACCATTACCAACTTGTCTGGTG
TCAAAAATAATAGGGGCCGCTGTCATCAGAGTAAGTTTAAACTGAGTTCTACTAACTAACGAGTAATATT
TAAATTTTCAGCATCTCGCGCCCGTGCCTCTGACTTCTAAGTCCAATTACTCTTCAACATCCCTACATGC
TCTTTCTCCCTGTGCTCCCACCCCCTATTTTTGTTATTATCAAAAAACTTCTCTTAATTTCTTTGTTTTT
TAGCTTCTTTTAAGTCACCTCTAACAATGAAATTGTGTAGATTCAAAAATAGAATTAATTCGTAATAAAA
AGTCGAAAAAAATTGTGCTCCCTCCCCCCATTAATAATAATTCTATCCCAAAATCTACACAATGTTCTGT
GTACACTTCTTATGTTTTTTACTTCTGATAAATTTTTTTGAAACATCATAGAAAAAACCGCACACAAAAT
ACCTTATCATATGTTACGTTTCAGTTTATGACCGCAATTTTTATTTCTTCGCACGTCTGGGCCTCTCATG
ACGTCAAATCATGCTCATCGTGAAAAAGTTTTGGAGTATTTTTGGAATTTTTCAATCAAGTGAAAGTTTA
TGAAATTAATTTTCCTGCTTTTGCTTTTTGGGGTTTCCCCTATTGTTTGTCAAGATTTCGAGGACGGCGT
TTTTCTTGCTAAAATCACAAGTATTGATGAGCACGATGCAAGAAAGATCGGAAGAAGGTTTGGGTTTGAG
GCTCAGTGGAAGGTGAGTAGAAGTTGATAATTTGAAAGTGGAGTAGTGTCTATGGGGTTTTTGCCTTAAA
TGACAGAATACATTCCCAATATACCAAACATAACTGTTTCCTACTAGTCGGCCGTACGGGCCCTTTCGTC
TCGCGCGTTTCGGTGATGACGGTGAAAACCTCTGACACATGCAGCTCCCGGAGACGGTCACAGCTTGTCT
GTAAGCGGATGCCGGGAGCAGACAAGCCCGTCAGGGCGCGTCAGCGGGTGTTGGCGGGTGTCGGGGCTGG
CTTAACTATGCGGCATCAGAGCAGATTGTACTGAGAGTGCACCATATGCGGTGTGAAATACCGCACAGAT
GCGTAAGGAGAAAATACCGCATCAGGCGGCCTTAAGGGCCTCGTGATACGCCTATTTTTATAGGTTAATG
TCATGATAATAATGGTTTCTTAGACGTCAGGTGGCACTTTTCGGGGAAATGTGCGCGGAACCCCTATTTG
TTTATTTTTCTAAATACATTCAAATATGTATCCGCTCATGAGACAATAACCCTGATAAATGCTTCAATAA
TATTGAAAAAGGAAGAGTATGAGTATTCAACATTTCCGTGTCGCCCTTATTCCCTTTTTTGCGGCATTTT
GCCTTCCTGTTTTTGCTCACCCAGAAACGCTGGTGAAAGTAAAAGATGCTGAAGATCAGTTGGGTGCACG
AGTGGGTTACATCGAACTGGATCTCAACAGCGGTAAGATCCTTGAGAGTTTTCGCCCCGAAGAACGTTTT
CCAATGATGAGCACTTTTAAAGTTCTGCTATGTGGCGCGGTATTATCCCGTATTGACGCCGGGCAAGAGC
AACTCGGTCGCCGCATACACTATTCTCAGAATGACTTGGTTGAGTACTCACCAGTCACAGAAAAGCATCT
TACGGATGGCATGACAGTAAGAGAATTATGCAGTGCTGCCATAACCATGAGTGATAACACTGCGGCCAAC
TTACTTCTGACAACGATCGGAGGACCGAAGGAGCTAACCGCTTTTTTGCACAACATGGGGGATCATGTAA
CTCGCCTTGATCGTTGGGAACCGGAGCTGAATGAAGCCATACCAAACGACGAGCGTGACACCACGATGCC
TGTAGCAATGGCAACAACGTTGCGCAAACTATTAACTGGCGAACTACTTACTCTAGCTTCCCGGCAACAA
TTAATAGACTGGATGGAGGCGGATAAAGTTGCAGGACCACTTCTGCGCTCGGCCCTTCCGGCTGGCTGGT
TTATTGCTGATAAATCTGGAGCCGGTGAGCGTGGGTCTCGCGGTATCATTGCAGCACTGGGGCCAGATGG
TAAGCCCTCCCGTATCGTAGTTATCTACACGACGGGGAGTCAGGCAACTATGGATGAACGAAATAGACAG
ATCGCTGAGATAGGTGCCTCACTGATTAAGCATTGGTAACTGTCAGACCAAGTTTACTCATATATACTTT
AGATTGATTTAAAACTTCATTTTTAATTTAAAAGGATCTAGGTGAAGATCCTTTTTGATAATCTCATGAC
CAAAATCCCTTAACGTGAGTTTTCGTTCCACTGAGCGTCAGACCCCGTAGAAAAGATCAAAGGATCTTCT
TGAGATCCTTTTTTTCTGCGCGTAATCTGCTGCTTGCAAACAAAAAAACCACCGCTACCAGCGGTGGTTT
GTTTGCCGGATCAAGAGCTACCAACTCTTTTTCCGAAGGTAACTGGCTTCAGCAGAGCGCAGATACCAAA
TACTGTTCTTCTAGTGTAGCCGTAGTTAGGCCACCACTTCAAGAACTCTGTAGCACCGCCTACATACCTC
GCTCTGCTAATCCTGTTACCAGTGGCTGCTGCCAGTGGCGATAAGTCGTGTCTTACCGGGTTGGACTCAA
GACGATAGTTACCGGATAAGGCGCAGCGGTCGGGCTGAACGGGGGGTTCGTGCACACAGCCCAGCTTGGA
GCGAACGACCTACACCGAACTGAGATACCTACAGCGTGAGC
